Addgene plasmid #41496: TAL-4AA1
Depositing lab: Veit Hornung. Depositing organization: Universitaetsklinikum Bonn. Publication: A ligation-independent cloning technique for high-throughput assembly of transcription activator-like effector genes. Schmid-Burgk JL, Schmidt T, Kaiser V, Honing K, Hornung V. Nat Biotechnol. 2012 Dec 16. doi: 10.1038/nbt.2460. PubMed 23242165.
Backbone
  Vector backbone: pPCR-Script Amp SK(+)
  Backbone manufacturer: Stratagene
  Backbone size w/o insert (bp): 2961
  Vector type: PCR Cloning Vector
Growth in bacteria
  Bacterial resistance: Ampicillin, 100 μg/mL
  Growth temperature: 37°C
  Growth strain: DH10B
  Copy number: High Copy
Gene/Insert
  Gene/Insert name: 4AA1
  Species: Synthetic
  Insert size (bp): 220
  Cloning method: Unknown
  Sequencing primers: 5′ M13_pUC_fwd; 3′ M13_pUC_rev
Terms and licenses: Academic/Nonprofit Terms; Industry Terms: Not Available to Industry
How to cite: TAL-4AA1 was a gift from Veit Hornung (Addgene plasmid # 41496 ; http://n2t.net/addgene:41496 ; RRID:Addgene_41496)
