[The description below was written by a language model from this plasmid's Addgene catalogue record.]
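Description:
TAL-4AA1 is a small bacterial cloning plasmid built on the pPCR-Script Amp SK(+) backbone, a commercial PCR cloning vector of about 3 kb. It is maintained at high copy number in E. coli and selected with ampicillin. No feature table accompanies the record, so the positions of the origin, resistance gene and cloning site are not documented. Backbones of this phagemid type generally carry a pUC-style origin, a β-lactamase cassette and an f1 origin. The listed M13/pUC forward and reverse sequencing primers indicate that the insert sits within the multiple cloning region flanked by those standard priming sites.

The payload is a synthetic 220 bp fragment named 4AA1. The record gives no further annotation of its content, and the cloning method is listed as unknown. The associated publication describes a ligation-independent cloning technique for high-throughput assembly of transcription activator-like effector (TALE) genes, so the plasmid most likely belongs to a library of TALE repeat building blocks. In such libraries, short pre-made repeat modules are joined in a defined order to build DNA-binding arrays with a chosen target specificity. The name could encode a position in the assembly scheme and the bases recognised, but the record does not explain the nomenclature, so this reading is an inference. No promoter, tag, reporter or eukaryotic expression element is recorded. The construct therefore appears to be a storage and source vector for an assembly module, not an expression plasmid.
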