>Addgene plasmid #41496 | TAL-4AA1 | depositor partial sequence | sequence record 55365 | TAL-4AA1 sequence 220 bps
GAATGCAGGTTGTCGCCATCGCCTCTAACATCGGGGGAAAGCAAGCCCTGGAAACCGTGCAAAGGTTGTT
GCCCGTCCTTTGTCAAGACCACGGCCTTACACCCGAGCAAGTCGTGGCCATTGCATCAAACATCGGTGGC
AAACAGGCTCTTGAGACTGTTCAGAGACTTCTCCCAGTTCTCTGTCAAGCCCACGGTTTGACACCCGACC
AAGGGCATTC
