>Addgene plasmid #41496 | TAL-4AA1 | addgene partial sequence | sequence record 55915 | M13_pUC_fwd
AGCGCGCGTAATACGACTCACTATAGGGCGAATTGGGTACCGGGCCCCCCCTCGAGGTCGACGGTATCGA
TAAGCTTGATCCAAATGAATGCCCTTGGTCGGGTGTCAAACCGTGGGCTTGACAGAGAACTGGGAGAAGT
CTCTGAACAGTCTCAAGAGCCTGTTTGCCACCGATGTTTGATGCAATGGCCACGACTTGCTCGGGTGTAA
GGCCGTGGTCTTGACAAAGGACGGGCAACAACCTTTGCACGGTTTCCAGGGCTTGCTTTCCCCCGATGTT
AGAGGCGATGGCGACAACCTGCATTCATTTGGATCGAATTCCTGCAGCCCGGGGGATCCGCCCGGGCTAG
AGCGGCCGCCACCGCGGTGGAGCTCCAGCTTTTGTTCCCTTTAGTGAGGGTTAATTGCGCGCTTGGCGTA
ATCATGGTCATAGCTGTTTCCTGTGTGAAATTGTTATCCGCTCACAATTCCACACAACATACGAGCCGGA
AGCATAAAGTGTAAAGCCTGGGGTGCCTAATGAGTGAGCTAACTCACATTAATTGCGTTGCGCTCACTGC
CCGCTTTCCAGTCGGGAAACCTGTCGTGCCAGCTGCATTAATGAATCGGCCAACGCGCGGGGAGAGGCGG
TTTGCGTATTGGGCGCTCTTCCGCTTCCTCGCTCACTGACTCGCTGCGCTCGGTCGTTCGGCTGCGGCGA
GCGGTATCAGCTCACTCAAAGGCGGTAATACGGTTATCCACAGAATCAGGGGATAACGCAGGAAAGAACA
TGTGAGCAAAAGGCCAGCAAAAGGCCAGGAACCGTAAAAAGGCCGCGTTGCTGGCGTTTTTCCATAGGCT
CCGCCCCCCTGACGAGCATCACAAAAATCGACGCTCAAGTCAGAGGTGGCGAAACCCGACAGGACTATAA
AGATACCAGGCGTTTCCC
